>Addgene plasmid #107108 | pET21d-colEdes1/Imdes1 | addgene full sequence | sequence record 204341 | Addgene NGS Result
AAAGATCAAAGGATCTTCTTGAGATCCTTTTTTTCTGCGCGTAATCTGCTGCTTGCAAACAAAAAAACCA
CCGCTACCAGCGGTGGTTTGTTTGCCGGATCAAGAGCTACCAACTCTTTTTCCGAAGGTAACTGGCTTCA
GCAGAGCGCAGATACCAAATACTGTCCTTCTAGTGTAGCCGTAGTTAGGCCACCACTTCAAGAACTCTGT
AGCACCGCCTACATACCTCGCTCTGCTAATCCTGTTACCAGTGGCTGCTGCCAGTGGCGATAAGTCGTGT
CTTACCGGGTTGGACTCAAGACGATAGTTACCGGATAAGGCGCAGCGGTCGGGCTGAACGGGGGGTTCGT
GCACACAGCCCAGCTTGGAGCGAACGACCTACACCGAACTGAGATACCTACAGCGTGAGCTATGAGAAAG
CGCCACGCTTCCCGAAGGGAGAAAGGCGGACAGGTATCCGGTAAGCGGCAGGGTCGGAACAGGAGAGCGC
ACGAGGGAGCTTCCAGGGGGAAACGCCTGGTATCTTTATAGTCCTGTCGGGTTTCGCCACCTCTGACTTG
AGCGTCGATTTTTGTGATGCTCGTCAGGGGGGCGGAGCCTATGGAAAAACGCCAGCAACGCGGCCTTTTT
ACGGTTCCTGGCCTTTTGCTGGCCTTTTGCTCACATGTTCTTTCCTGCGTTATCCCCTGATTCTGTGGAT
AACCGTATTACCGCCTTTGAGTGAGCTGATACCGCTCGCCGCAGCCGAACGACCGAGCGCAGCGAGTCAG
TGAGCGAGGAAGCGGAAGAGCGCCTGATGCGGTATTTTCTCCTTACGCATCTGTGCGGTATTTCACACCG
CAATGGTGCACTCTCAGTACAATCTGCTCTGATGCCGCATAGTTAAGCCAGTATACACTCCGCTATCGCT
ACGTGACTGGGTCATGGCTGCGCCCCGACACCCGCCAACACCCGCTGACGCGCCCTGACGGGCTTGTCTG
CTCCCGGCATCCGCTTACAGACAAGCTGTGACCGTCTCCGGGAGCTGCATGTGTCAGAGGTTTTCACCGT
CATCACCGAAACGCGCGAGGCAGCTGCGGTAAAGCTCATCAGCGTGGTCGTGAAGCGATTCACAGATGTC
TGCCTGTTCATCCGCGTCCAGCTCGTTGAGTTTCTCCAGAAGCGTTAATGTCTGGCTTCTGATAAAGCGG
GCCATGTTAAGGGCGGTTTTTTCCTGTTTGGTCACTGATGCCTCCGTGTAAGGGGGATTTCTGTTCATGG
GGGTAATGATACCGATGAAACGAGAGAGGATGCTCACGATACGGGTTACTGATGATGAACATGCCCGGTT
ACTGGAACGTTGTGAGGGTAAACAACTGGCGGTATGGATGCGGCGGGACCAGAGAAAAATCACTCAGGGT
CAATGCCAGCGCTTCGTTAATACAGATGTAGGTGTTCCACAGGGTAGCCAGCAGCATCCTGCGATGCAGA
TCCGGAACATAATGGTGCAGGGCGCTGACTTCCGCGTTTCCAGACTTTACGAAACACGGAAACCGAAGAC
CATTCATGTTGTTGCTCAGGTCGCAGACGTTTTGCAGCAGCAGTCGCTTCACGTTCGCTCGCGTATCGGT
GATTCATTCTGCTAACCAGTAAGGCAACCCCGCCAGCCTAGCCGGGTCCTCAACGACAGGAGCACGATCA
TGCGCACCCGTGGGGCCGCCATGCCGGCGATAATGGCCTGCTTCTCGCCGAAACGTTTGGTGGCGGGACC
AGTGACGAAGGCTTGAGCGAGGGCGTGCAAGATTCCGAATACCGCAAGCGACAGGCCGATCATCGTCGCG
CTCCAGCGAAAGCGGTCCTCGCCGAAAATGACCCAGAGCGCTGCCGGCACCTGTCCTACGAGTTGCATGA
TAAAGAAGACAGTCATAAGTGCGGCGACGATAGTCATGCCCCGCGCCCACCGGAAGGAGCTGACTGGGTT
GAAGGCTCTCAAGGGCATCGGTCGAGATCCCGGTGCCTAATGAGTGAGCTAACTTACATTAATTGCGTTG
CGCTCACTGCCCGCTTTCCAGTCGGGAAACTGTCGTGCCAGCTGCATTAATGAATCGGCCAACGCGCGGG
GAGAGGCGGTTTGCGTATTGGGCGCCAGGGTGGTTTTTCTTTTCACCAGTGAGACGGGCAACAGCTGATT
GCCCTTCACCGCCTGGCCCTGAGAGAGTTGCAGCAAGCGGTCCACGCTGGTTTGCCCCAGCAGGCGAAAA
TCCTGTTTGATGGTGGTTAACGGCGGGATATAACATGAGCTGTCTTCGGTATCGTCGTATCCCACTACCG
AGATATCCGCACCAACGCGCAGCCCGGACTCGGTAATGGCGCGCATTGCGCCCAGCGCCATCTGATCGTT
GGCAACCAGCATCGCAGTGGGAACGATGCCCTCATTCAGCATTTGCATGGTTTGTTGAAAACCGGACATG
GCACTCCAGTCGCCTTCCCGTTCCGCTATCGGCTGAATTTGATTGCGAGTGAGATATTTATGCCAGCCAG
CCAGACGCAGACGCGCCGAGACAGAACTTAATGGGCCCGCTAACAGCGCGATTTGCTGGTGACCCAATGC
GACCAGATGCTCCACGCCCAGTCGCGTACCGTCTTCATGGGAGAAAATAATACTGTTGATGGGTGTCTGG
TCAGAGACATCAAGAAATAACGCCGGAACATTAGTGCAGGCAGCTTCCACAGCAATGGCATCCTGGTCAT
CCAGCGGATAGTTAATGATCAGCCCACTGACGCGTTGCGCGAGAAGATTGTGCACCGCCGCTTTACAGGC
TTCGACGCCGCTTCGTTCTACCATCGACACCACCACGCTGGCACCCAGTTGATCGGCGCGAGATTTAATC
GCCGCGACAATTTGCGACGGCGCGTGCAGGGCCAGACTGGAGGTGGCAACGCCAATCAGCAACGACTGTT
TGCCCGCCAGTTGTTGTGCCACGCGGTTGGGAATGTAATTCAGCTCCGCCATCGCCGCTTCCACTTTTTC
CCGCGTTTTCGCAGAAACGTGGCTGGCCTGGTTCACCACGCGGGAAACGGTCTGATAAGAGACACCGGCA
TACTCTGCGACATCGTATAACGTTACTGGTTTCACATTCACCACCCTGAATTGACTCTCTTCCGGGCGCT
ATCATGCCATACCGCGAAAGGTTTTGCGCCATTCGATGGTGTCCGGGATCTCGACGCTCTCCCTTATGCG
ACTCCTGCATTAGGAAGCAGCCCAGTAGTAGGTTGAGGCCGTTGAGCACCGCCGCCGCAAGGAATGGTGC
ATGCAAGGAGATGGCGCCCAACAGTCCCCCGGCCACGGGGCCTGCCACCATACCCACGCCGAAACAAGCG
CTCATGAGCCCGAAGTGGCGAGCCCGATCTTCCCCATCGGTGATGTCGGCGATATAGGCGCCAGCAACCG
CACCTGTGGCGCCGGTGATGCCGGCCACGATGCGTCCGGCGTAGAGGATCGAGATCTCGATCCCGCGAAA
TTAATACGACTCACTATAGGGGAATTGTGAGCGGATAACAATTCCCCTCTAGAAATAATTTTGTTTAACT
TTAAGAAGGAGATATACCATGGAGAGTAAACGGAATAAGCCAGGGAAGGCGACAGGTAAAGGTAAACCAG
TTGGTGACAAATGGCTGGACGACGCGGGTAAAGACTCTGGTGCGCCGATTCCGGACCGTATCGCGGACAA
ACTGCGTGATAAAGAATTCAAAAACTTCGACGACTTCCGTAAAAAGTTCTGGGAAGAAGTTGCGAAAGAC
CCGGATCTGGCTAAACAGTTCTCTCGTGCGAACCAGAACGAAATCAAACAGGGTTACGCGCCGTTCGCGC
GTCAGAAAGATCAAGTGGGCGGTCGCCGCACCTACGAACTGCATCACGACAAGCCGATCTCTCAGGACGG
CGGTGTTTATGACATGAACAACATCAGAGTGACCACACCTAAGCGACATATTGATATTCATCGGGGTAAG
TAAAAATGGAACTGAAACATAGTATTAGTGATTATACCGAGGCTGAATTTCTGGAGTTTGTGAAGAAAAT
CTACTCTAAGGGCAAACTGGACCAGAAACTGCGTTGGGTTGAAGAATTCGTTCGTCTGACCGAACACCCG
TCTGGTTCTGACCTGATCTACTACCCGCGTGACGACCGTGAGGACTCTCCGGAAGGTATCGTTAAAGAAA
TCAAAGAATGGCGAGCTGCTAACGGTAAGTCAGGATTTAAACAGGGCCTCGAGCACCACCACCACCACCA
CTGAGATCCGGCTGCTAACAAAGCCCGAAAGGAAGCTGAGTTGGCTGCTGCCACCGCTGAGCAATAACTA
GCATAACCCCTTGGGGCCTCTAAACGGGTCTTGAGGGGTTTTTTGCTGAAAGGAGGAACTATATCCGGAT
TGGCGAATGGG
[124 nt withheld, positions 4422-4545]
C
[91 nt withheld, positions 4547-4637]
A
[49 nt withheld, positions 4639-4687]
CCTTTGACGTTGGAGTCCACGTTCTTTAATAGTGGACTCTTGTTCCAAACTGGAACAACACTCAACCCTA
TCTCGGTCTATTCTTTTGATTTATAAGGGATTTTGCCGATTTCGGCCTATTGGTTAAAAAATGAGCTGAT
TTAACAAAAATTTAACGCGAATTTTAACAAAATATTAACGCTTACAATTTAGGTGGCACTTTTCGGGGAA
ATGTGCGCGGAACCCCTATTTGTTTATTTTTCTAAATACATTCAAATATGTATCCGCTCATGAGACAATA
ACCCTGATAAATGCTTCAATAATATTGAAAAAGGAAGAGTATGAGTATTCAACATTTCCGTGTCGCCCTT
ATTCCCTTTTTTGCGGCATTTTGCCTTCCTGTTTTTGCTCACCCAGAAACGCTGGTGAAAGTAAAAGATG
CTGAAGATCAGTTGGGTGCACGAGTGGGTTACATCGAACTGGATCTCAACAGCGGTAAGATCCTTGAGAG
TTTTCGCCCCGAAGAACGTTTTCCAATGATGAGCACTTTTAAAGTTCTGCTATGTGGCGCGGTATTATCC
CGTATTGACGCCGGGCAAGAGCAACTCGGTCGCCGCATACACTATTCTCAGAATGACTTGGTTGAGTACT
CACCAGTCACAGAAAAGCATCTTACGGATGGCATGACAGTAAGAGAATTATGCAGTGCTGCCATAACCAT
GAGTGATAACACTGCGGCCAACTTACTTCTGACAACGATCGGAGGACCGAAGGAGCTAACCGCTTTTTTG
CACAACATGGGGGATCATGTAACTCGCCTTGATCGTTGGGAACCGGAGCTGAATGAAGCCATACCAAACG
ACGAGCGTGACACCACGATGCCTGCAGCAATGGCAACAACGTTGCGCAAACTATTAACTGGCGAACTACT
TACTCTAGCTTCCCGGCAACAATTAATAGACTGGATGGAGGCGGATAAAGTTGCAGGACCACTTCTGCGC
TCGGCCCTTCCGGCTGGCTGGTTTATTGCTGATAAATCTGGAGCCGGTGAGCGTGGGTCTCGCGGTATCA
TTGCAGCACTGGGGCCAGATGGTAAGCCCTCCCGTATCGTAGTTATCTACACGACGGGGAGTCAGGCAAC
TATGGATGAACGAAATAGACAGATCGCTGAGATAGGTGCCTCACTGATTAAGCATTGGTAACTGTCAGAC
CAAGTTTACTCATATATACTTTAGATTGATTTAAAACTTCATTTTTAATTTAAAAGGATCTAGGTGAAGA
TCCTTTTTGATAATCTCATGACCAAAATCCCTTAACGTGAGTTTTCGTTCCACTGAGCGTCAGACCCCGT
AGA
Features (pLannotate 1.2.2; 20 found; start..end, strand, type, name):
     19..607     +  rep_origin     ori: high-copy-number ColE1/pMB1/pBR322/pUC origin of replication
    793..932     -  misc_feature   bom: basis of mobility region from pBR322
   1034..1225    -  CDS            rop: Rop protein, which maintains plasmids at low copy number; rop
   1242..1622    +  CDS            YPB1_ECOLX: Protein predicted: Swiss-Prot protein existence level 4. From Escherichia coli.
   1694..1985    -  CDS            TcR (fragment): tetracycline efflux protein; tet; confers resistance to tetracycline
   2000..2021    -  protein_bind   CAP binding site: CAP binding activates transcription in the presence of cAMP. E. coli catabolite activator protein
   2034..3115    -  CDS            lacI: lac repressor; lacI; The lac repressor binds to the lac operator to inhibit transcription in E. coli. This inhibition can be relieved by adding lactose or isopropyl-β-D-thiogalactopyranoside (IPTG).
   3116..3193    -  promoter       lacI promoter: lacI
   3201..3480    -  CDS            TcR (fragment): tetracycline efflux protein; tet; confers resistance to tetracycline
   3502..3520    +  promoter       T7 promoter: promoter for bacteriophage T7 RNA polymerase
   3521..3545    +  protein_bind   lac operator: The lac repressor binds to the lac operator to inhibit transcription in E. coli. This inhibition can be relieved by adding lactose or isopropyl-β-D-thiogalactopyranoside (IPTG). lac repressor encoded by lacI
   3560..3582    +  RBS            RBS: efficient ribosome binding site from bacteriophage T7 gene 10 (Olins and Rangwala, 1989)
   3604..3990    +  CDS            col (fragment): CEA2_ECOLX - Also known as ceaB. Experimental evidence at protein level: Swiss-Prot protein existence level 1. Colicins are polypeptide toxins produced by and active against E.coli and closely related bacteria. From Escherichia coli.
   3996..4247    +  CDS            imm: IMM2_ECOLX - Also known as ceiB. Experimental evidence at protein level: Swiss-Prot protein existence level 1. This protein is able to protect a cell, which harbors the plasmid ColE2 encoding colicin E2, against colicin E2. From Escherichia coli.
   4254..4271    +  CDS            9xHis (fragment): 9xHis affinity tag
   4281..4330    +  CDS            SET1 (fragment): solubility-enhancement tag derived from T7 phage gene 10B
   4338..4385    +  terminator     T7 terminator: transcription terminator for bacteriophage T7 RNA polymerase
   4422..4850    +  rep_origin     f1 ori (sequence partly withheld): f1 bacteriophage origin of replication; arrow indicates direction of (+) strand synthesis
   4903..5007    +  promoter       AmpR promoter: bla
   5008..5868    +  CDS            AmpR: β-lactamase; bla; confers resistance to ampicillin, carbenicillin, and related antibiotics
