[The description below was written by a language model from this plasmid's Addgene catalogue record and pLannotate feature annotations shown in this document.]
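Description:
pET21d-colEdes1/Imdes1 is a bacterial expression plasmid built on the pET21d backbone for co-producing a computationally designed colicin endonuclease domain and its cognate immunity protein (pair "des1") in E. coli. The sequenced record is about 6.0 kb. It replicates from a ColE1/pMB1-type origin accompanied by the bom site and the rop gene. The catalogue lists it as high copy, although rop normally moderates copy number. An f1 origin is present for single-stranded DNA production, and selection is by ampicillin through the bla gene with its own promoter. The short tetracycline-resistance fragments and the small predicted ORF flagged in the annotation are pBR322-derived backbone remnants rather than functional markers.

The synthetic insert sits between NcoI and XhoI, downstream of a T7 promoter, lac operator and the T7 gene 10 ribosome binding site, and is followed by the T7 terminator. A plasmid-borne lacI gene supplies repressor, so transcription is held off until IPTG induction in a host that provides T7 RNA polymerase. The two open reading frames are arranged in tandem as a bicistronic unit separated by only two nucleotides. The annotation matches them to the colicin E2 nuclease region and the Im2 immunity protein, consistent with designs derived from that family. The backbone-encoded C-terminal six-histidine tag is fused to the immunity protein, not the nuclease. This should allow the complex to be captured by metal-affinity purification via Imdes1, while co-expression of the immunity protein would be expected to neutralise the toxic DNase. The brief "SET1" hit after the stop codon is probably an annotation artefact of vector sequence. The plasmid serves to produce the designed pair for studies of engineered protein–protein interaction specificity.
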