Addgene plasmid #107108: pET21d-colEdes1/Imdes1
Purpose: plasmid for expression of computationally designed colicin endonuclease and immunity pair, des1
Depositing lab: Sarel Fleishman. Depositing organization: Weizmann Institute of Science. Publication: Ultrahigh specificity in a network of computationally designed protein-interaction pairs. Netzer R, Listov D, Lipsh R, Dym O, Albeck S, Knop O, Kleanthous C, Fleishman SJ. Nat Commun. 2018 Dec 11;9(1):5286. doi: 10.1038/s41467-018-07722-9. PubMed 30538236.
Backbone
  Vector backbone: pET21d
  Backbone size w/o insert (bp): 5440
  Vector type: Bacterial Expression
Growth in bacteria
  Bacterial resistance: Ampicillin, 100 μg/mL
  Growth temperature: 37°C
  Growth strain: T7 Express lysY/Iq (NEB)
  Copy number: High Copy
Gene/Insert
  Gene/Insert name: colEdes1/Imdes1
  Species: Synthetic
  Promoter: T7
  Tag / fusion protein: His-tag (C terminal on backbone)
  Cloning method: Restriction Enzyme; 5′ cloning site NcoI (not destroyed); 3′ cloning site XhoI (not destroyed)
  Sequencing primers: 5′ TAATACGACTCACTATAGGG; 3′ GCTAGTTATTGCTCAGCGG
Terms and licenses: Academic/Nonprofit Terms; Industry Terms: Not Available to Industry
Depositor comments: Two genes in tandem (colE, Im), separated by 2 nucleotides (AA). See partial sequences. AA sequence of colEdes1: MESKRNKPGKATGKGKPVGDKWLDDAGKDSGAPIPDRIADKLRDKEFKNFDDFRKKFWEEVAKDPDLAKQFSRANQNEIKQGYAPFARQKDQVGGRRTYELHHDKPISQDGGVYDMNNIRVTTPKRHIDIHRGK and AA sequence of Imdes1: MELKHSISDYTEAEFLEFVKKIYSKGKLDQKLRWVEEFVRLTEHPSGSDLIYYPRDDREDSPEGIVKEIKEWRAANGKSGFKQGLEHHHHHH
How to cite: pET21d-colEdes1/Imdes1 was a gift from Sarel Fleishman (Addgene plasmid # 107108 ; http://n2t.net/addgene:107108 ; RRID:Addgene_107108)
